Addgene plasmid #82307: pDONR223_MET_WT
Purpose: Gateway Donor vector containing MET , part of the Target Accelerator Plasmid Collection.
Depositing lab: Jesse Boehm & William Hahn & David Root. Depositing organization: Broad Institute. Publication: Systematic Functional Interrogation of Rare Cancer Variants Identifies Oncogenic Alleles. Kim E, Ilic N, Shrestha Y, Zou L, Kamburov A, Zhu C, Yang X, Lubonja R, Tran N, Nguyen C, Lawrence MS, Piccioni F, Bagul M, Doench JG, Chouinard CR, Wu X, Hogstrom L, Natoli T, Tamayo P, Horn H, Corsello SM, Lage K, Root DE, Subramanian A, Golub TR, Getz G, Boehm JS, Hahn WC. Cancer Discov. 2016 Jul;6(7):714-26. doi: 10.1158/2159-8290.CD-16-0160. Epub 2016 May 4. PubMed 27147599.
Backbone
  Vector backbone: pDONR223
  Backbone manufacturer: Invitrogen
  Backbone size w/o insert (bp): 2790
  Vector type: Gateway Entry vector
Growth in bacteria
  Bacterial resistance: Spectinomycin, 50 μg/mL
  Growth temperature: 37°C
  Growth strain: DH5alpha
  Copy number: High Copy
Gene/Insert
  Gene/Insert name: MET
  Species: H. sapiens (human)
  Mutation: S705N
  GenBank ID: NM_000245.3
  Entrez Gene: MET (a.k.a. AUTS9, DA11, DFNB97, HGFR, RCCP2, c-Met)
  Promoter: None
  Cloning method: Gateway Cloning
  Sequencing primers: 5′ M13pUC-fwd; 3′ M13-Rev
Terms and licenses: Academic/Nonprofit Terms; Industry Terms: Not Available to Industry
Depositor comments: Open state: NO stop codon immediately follows insert. Supporting reference: Systematic morphological profiling of human gene and allele function via Cell Painting. Rohban MH, et al. Elife. 2017, Mar 18;6. pii: e24060. PubMed PMID 28315521
How to cite: pDONR223_MET_WT was a gift from Jesse Boehm & William Hahn & David Root (Addgene plasmid # 82307 ; http://n2t.net/addgene:82307 ; RRID:Addgene_82307)
