[The description below was written by a language model from this plasmid's Addgene catalogue record and pLannotate feature annotations shown in this document.]
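Description:
pDONR223_MET_WT is a Gateway entry clone built on the Invitrogen pDONR223 backbone and carrying the open reading frame of human MET, the receptor tyrosine kinase also known as c-Met or HGFR. It belongs to the Target Accelerator Plasmid Collection, a set of clones assembled for systematic functional testing of cancer-associated genes and alleles. The plasmid is about 7 kb in the sequenced record. It is maintained in E. coli through a high-copy ColE1/pUC-type origin and selected with spectinomycin via the aadA (SmR) aminoglycoside adenylyltransferase gene. A short fragment of a class 1 integron Pc promoter lies upstream of that gene. The remaining annotations are backbone remnants or short fragments: rrnB T1 and T2 terminators, pieces of lacZα, lacI and a gentamicin resistance gene, and a T7 promoter just outside the downstream recombination site, oriented toward the insert on the antisense strand.

The MET coding sequence spans roughly 4.2 kb and sits between two attL recombination sites. The annotation software labels both as attL3, but they serve as the flanking pair for an LR Clonase reaction that transfers the ORF into a destination vector. The entry clone has no promoter driving the insert, so expression depends on whichever destination vector receives it. The depositor describes the clone as "open", meaning no stop codon follows the insert, which allows in-frame C-terminal fusions to tags supplied by the destination vector. Although the name designates the clone as wild type, the catalogue lists an S705N change relative to the reference transcript. The record does not explain this discrepancy, so users wanting a strictly reference sequence should take note of it.
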