Features (pLannotate 1.2.2; 12 found; start..end, strand, type, name):
     38..74      -  CDS            lacZα (fragment): LacZα fragment of β-galactosidase; lacZ fragment
     91..186     +  protein_bind   attL3: mutant version of attL; recombination site for the Gateway® LR reaction LR Clonase™
    192..4361    +  CDS            MET: MET_HUMAN - Experimental evidence at protein level: Swiss-Prot protein existence level 1. (Microbial infection) Acts as a receptor for Listeria monocytogenes internalin InlB, mediating entry of the pathogen into cells. From Homo sapiens (Human).
   4363..4458    -  protein_bind   attL3: mutant version of attL; recombination site for the Gateway® LR reaction LR Clonase™
   4477..4495    -  promoter       T7 promoter: promoter for bacteriophage T7 RNA polymerase
   4685..4708    +  promoter       Pc promoter (fragment): intI1 (promoter lies within the coding sequence); class 1 integron promoter
   4884..4940    +  CDS            GmR (fragment): gentamycin acetyltransferase; aacC1; confers resistance to gentamycin
   4947..5738    +  CDS            SmR: aminoglycoside adenylyltransferase (Murphy, 1985); aadA; confers resistance to spectinomycin and streptomycin
   5831..6419    +  rep_origin     ori: high-copy-number ColE1/pMB1/pBR322/pUC origin of replication
   6602..6694    +  CDS            lacI (fragment): lac repressor; lacI; The lac repressor binds to the lac operator to inhibit transcription in E. coli. This inhibition can be relieved by adding lactose or isopropyl-β-D-thiogalactopyranoside (IPTG).
   6749..6776    -  terminator     rrnB T2 terminator: transcription terminator T2 from the E. coli rrnB gene
   6908..6951    +  terminator     rrnB T1 terminator: Escherichia coli rrnB; transcription terminator T1 from the E. coli rrnB gene
>Addgene plasmid #82307 | pDONR223_MET_WT | addgene full sequence | sequence record 165308 | Addgene NGS result
GGCAGTTCCCTACTCTCGCGTTAACGCTAGCATGGATGTTTTCCCAGTCACGACGTTGTAAAACGACGGC
CAGTCTTAAGCTCGGGCCCCAAATAATGATTTTATTTTGACTGATAGTGACCTGTTCGTTGCAACAAATT
GATGAGCAATGCTTTTTTATAATGCCAACTTTGTACAAAAAAGTTGGCACCATGAAGGCCCCCGCTGTGC
TTGCACCTGGCATCCTCGTGCTCCTGTTTACCTTGGTGCAGAGGAGCAATGGGGAGTGTAAAGAGGCACT
AGCAAAGTCCGAGATGAATGTGAATATGAAGTATCAGCTTCCCAACTTCACCGCGGAAACACCCATCCAG
AATGTCATTCTACATGAGCATCACATTTTCCTTGGTGCCACTAACTACATTTATGTTTTAAATGAGGAAG
ACCTTCAGAAGGTTGCTGAGTACAAGACTGGGCCTGTGCTGGAACACCCAGATTGTTTCCCATGTCAGGA
CTGCAGCAGCAAAGCCAATTTATCAGGAGGTGTTTGGAAAGATAACATCAACATGGCTCTAGTTGTCGAC
ACCTACTATGATGATCAACTCATTAGCTGTGGCAGCGTCAACAGAGGGACCTGCCAGCGACATGTCTTTC
CCCACAATCATACTGCTGACATACAGTCGGAGGTTCACTGCATATTCTCCCCACAGATAGAAGAGCCCAG
CCAGTGTCCTGACTGTGTGGTGAGCGCCCTGGGAGCCAAAGTCCTTTCATCTGTAAAGGACCGGTTCATC
AACTTCTTTGTAGGCAATACCATAAATTCTTCTTATTTCCCAGATCATCCATTGCATTCGATATCAGTGA
GAAGGCTAAAGGAAACGAAAGATGGTTTTATGTTTTTGACGGACCAGTCCTACATTGATGTTTTACCTGA
GTTCAGAGATTCTTACCCCATTAAGTATGTCCATGCCTTTGAAAGCAACAATTTTATTTACTTCTTGACG
GTCCAAAGGGAAACTCTAGATGCTCAGACTTTTCACACAAGAATAATCAGGTTCTGTTCCATAAACTCTG
GATTGCATTCCTACATGGAAATGCCTCTGGAGTGTATTCTCACAGAAAAGAGAAAAAAGAGATCCACAAA
GAAGGAAGTGTTTAATATACTTCAGGCTGCGTATGTCAGCAAGCCTGGGGCCCAGCTTGCTAGACAAATA
GGAGCCAGCCTGAATGATGACATTCTTTTCGGGGTGTTCGCACAAAGCAAGCCAGATTCTGCCGAACCAA
TGGATCGATCTGCCATGTGTGCATTCCCTATCAAATATGTCAACGACTTCTTCAACAAGATCGTCAACAA
AAACAATGTGAGATGTCTCCAGCATTTTTACGGACCCAATCATGAGCACTGCTTTAATAGGACACTTCTG
AGAAATTCATCAGGCTGTGAAGCGCGCCGTGATGAATATCGAACAGAGTTTACCACAGCTTTGCAGCGCG
TTGACTTATTCATGGGTCAATTCAGCGAAGTCCTCTTAACATCTATATCCACCTTCATTAAAGGAGACCT
CACCATAGCTAATCTTGGGACATCAGAGGGTCGCTTCATGCAGGTTGTGGTTTCTCGATCAGGACCATCA
ACCCCTCATGTGAATTTTCTCCTGGACTCCCATCCAGTGTCTCCAGAAGTGATTGTGGAGCATACATTAA
ACCAAAATGGCTACACACTGGTTATCACTGGGAAGAAGATCACGAAGATCCCATTGAATGGCTTGGGCTG
CAGACATTTCCAGTCCTGCAGTCAATGCCTCTCTGCCCCACCCTTTGTTCAGTGTGGCTGGTGCCACGAC
AAATGTGTGCGATCGGAGGAATGCCTGAGCGGGACATGGACTCAACAGATCTGTCTGCCTGCAATCTACA
AGGTTTTCCCAAATAGTGCACCCCTTGAAGGAGGGACAAGGCTGACCATATGTGGCTGGGACTTTGGATT
TCGGAGGAATAATAAATTTGATTTAAAGAAAACTAGAGTTCTCCTTGGAAATGAGAGCTGCACCTTGACT
TTAAGTGAGAGCACGATGAATACATTGAAATGCACAGTTGGTCCTGCCATGAATAAGCATTTCAATATGT
CCATAATTATTTCAAATGGCCACGGGACAACACAGTACAGTACATTCTCCTATGTGGATCCTGTAATAAC
AAGTATTTCGCCGAAATACGGTCCTATGGCTGGTGGCACTTTACTTACTTTAACTGGAAATTACCTAAAC
AGTGGGAATTCTAGACACATTTCAATTGGTGGAAAAACATGTACTTTAAAAAGTGTGTCAAACAATATTC
TTGAATGTTATACCCCAGCCCAAACCATTTCAACTGAGTTTGCTGTTAAATTGAAAATTGACTTAGCCAA
CCGAGAGACAAGCATCTTCAGTTACCGTGAAGATCCCATTGTCTATGAAATTCATCCAACCAAATCTTTT
ATTAGTGGTGGGAGCACAATAACAGGTGTTGGGAAAAACCTGAATTCAGTTAGTGTCCCGAGAATGGTCA
TAAATGTGCATGAAGCAGGAAGGAACTTTACAGTGGCATGTCAACATCGCTCTAATTCAGAGATAATCTG
TTGTACCACTCCTTCCCTGCAACAGCTGAATCTGCAACTCCCCCTGAAAACCAAAGCCTTTTTCATGTTA
GATGGGATCCTTTCCAAATACTTTGATCTCATTTATGTACATAATCCTGTGTTTAAGCCTTTTGAAAAGC
CAGTGATGATCTCAATGGGCAATGAAAATGTACTGGAAATTAAGGGAAATGATATTGACCCTGAAGCAGT
TAAAGGTGAAGTGTTAAAAGTTGGAAATAAGAGCTGTGAGAATATACACTTACATTCTGAAGCCGTTTTA
TGCACGGTCCCCAATGACCTGCTGAAATTGAACAGCGAGCTAAATATAGAGTGGAAGCAAGCAATTTCTT
CAACCGTCCTTGGAAAAGTAATAGTTCAACCAGATCAGAATTTCACAGGATTGATTGCTGGTGTTGTCTC
AATATCAACAGCACTGTTATTACTACTTGGGTTTTTCCTGTGGCTGAAAAAGAGAAAGCAAATTAAAGAT
CTGGGCAGTGAATTAGTTCGCTACGATGCAAGAGTACACACTCCTCATTTGGATAGGCTTGTAAGTGCCC
GAAGTGTAAGCCCAACTACAGAAATGGTTTCAAATGAATCTGTAGACTACCGAGCTACTTTTCCAGAAGA
TCAGTTTCCTAATTCATCTCAGAACGGTTCATGCCGACAAGTGCAGTATCCTCTGACAGACATGTCCCCC
ATCCTAACTAGTGGGGACTCTGATATATCCAGTCCATTACTGCAAAATACTGTCCACATTGACCTCAGTG
CTCTAAATCCAGAGCTGGTCCAGGCAGTGCAGCATGTAGTGATTGGGCCCAGTAGCCTGATTGTGCATTT
CAATGAAGTCATAGGAAGAGGGCATTTTGGTTGTGTATATCATGGGACTTTGTTGGACAATGATGGCAAG
AAAATTCACTGTGCTGTGAAATCCTTGAACAGAATCACTGACATAGGAGAAGTTTCCCAATTTCTGACCG
AGGGAATCATCATGAAAGATTTTAGTCATCCCAATGTCCTCTCGCTCCTGGGAATCTGCCTGCGAAGTGA
AGGGTCTCCGCTGGTGGTCCTACCATACATGAAACATGGAGATCTTCGAAATTTCATTCGAAATGAGACT
CATAATCCAACTGTAAAAGATCTTATTGGCTTTGGTCTTCAAGTAGCCAAAGGCATGAAATATCTTGCAA
GCAAAAAGTTTGTCCACAGAGACTTGGCTGCAAGAAACTGTATGCTGGATGAAAAATTCACAGTCAAGGT
TGCTGATTTTGGTCTTGCCAGAGACATGTATGATAAAGAATACTATAGTGTACACAACAAAACAGGTGCA
AAGCTGCCAGTGAAGTGGATGGCTTTGGAAAGTCTGCAAACTCAAAAGTTTACCACCAAGTCAGATGTGT
GGTCCTTTGGCGTGCTCCTCTGGGAGCTGATGACAAGAGGAGCCCCACCTTATCCTGACGTAAACACCTT
TGATATAACTGTTTACTTGTTGCAAGGGAGAAGACTCCTACAACCCGAATACTGCCCAGACCCCTTATAT
GAAGTAATGCTAAAATGCTGGCACCCTAAAGCCGAAATGCGCCCATCCTTTTCTGAACTGGTGTCCCGGA
TATCAGCGATCTTCTCTACTTTCATTGGGGAGCACTATGTCCATGTGAACGCTACTTATGTGAACGTAAA
ATGTGTCGCTCCGTATCCTTCTCTGTTGTCATCAGAAGATAACGCTGATGATGAGGTGGACACACGACCA
GCCTCCTTCTGGGAGACATCACCAACTTTCTTGTACAAAGTTGGCATTATAAGAAAGCATTGCTTATCAA
TTTGTTGCAACGAACAGGTCACTATCAGTCAAAATAAAATCATTATTTGCCATCCAGCTGATATCCCCTA
TAGTGAGTCGTATTACATGGTCATAGCTGTTTCCTGGCAGCTCTGGCCCGTGTCTCAAAATCTCTGATGT
TACATTGCACAAGATAAAAATATATCATCATGCCTCCTCTAGACCAGCCAGGACAGAAATGCCTCGACTT
CGCTGCTACCCAAGGTTGCCGGGTGACGCACACCGTGGAAACGGATGAAGGCACGAACCCAGTGGACATA
AGCCTGTTCGGTTCGTAAGCTGTAATGCAAGTAGCGTATGCGCTCACGCAACTGGTCCAGAACCTTGACC
GAACGCAGCGGTGGTAACGGCGCAGTGGCGGTTTTCATGGCTTGTTATGACTGTTTTTTTGGGGTACAGT
CTATGCCTCGGGCATCCAAGCAGCAAGCGCGTTACGCCGTGGGTCGATGTTTGATGTTATGGAGCAGCAA
CGATGTTACGCAGCAGGGCAGTCGCCCTAAAACAAAGTTAAACATTATGAGGGAAGCGGTGATCGCCGAA
GTATCGACTCAACTATCAGAGGTAGTTGGCGTCATCGAGCGCCATCTCGAACCGACGTTGCTGGCCGTAC
ATTTGTACGGCTCCGCAGTGGATGGCGGCCTGAAGCCACACAGTGATATTGATTTGCTGGTTACGGTGAC
CGTAAGGCTTGATGAAACAACGCGGCGAGCTTTGATCAACGACCTTTTGGAAACTTCGGCTTCCCCTGGA
GAGAGCGAGATTCTCCGCGCTGTAGAAGTCACCATTGTTGTGCACGACGACATCATTCCGTGGCGTTATC
CAGCTAAGCGCGAACTGCAATTTGGAGAATGGCAGCGCAATGACATTCTTGCAGGTATCTTCGAGCCAGC
CACGATCGACATTGATCTGGCTATCTTGCTGACAAAAGCAAGAGAACATAGCGTTGCCTTGGTAGGTCCA
GCGGCGGAGGAACTCTTTGATCCGGTTCCTGAACAGGATCTATTTGAGGCGCTAAATGAAACCTTAACGC
TATGGAACTCGCCGCCCGACTGGGCTGGCGATGAGCGAAATGTAGTGCTTACGTTGTCCCGCATTTGGTA
CAGCGCAGTAACCGGCAAAATCGCGCCGAAGGATGTCGCTGCCGACTGGGCAATGGAGCGCCTGCCGGCC
CAGTATCAGCCCGTCATACTTGAAGCTAGACAGGCTTATCTTGGACAAGAAGAAGATCGCTTGGCCTCGC
GCGCAGATCAGTTGGAAGAATTTGTCCACTACGTGAAAGGCGAGATCACCAAGGTAGTCGGCAAATAACC
CTCGAGCCACCCATGACCAAAATCCCTTAACGTGAGTTACGCGTCGTTCCACTGAGCGTCAGACCCCGTA
GAAAAGATCAAAGGATCTTCTTGAGATCCTTTTTTTCTGCGCGTAATCTGCTGCTTGCAAACAAAAAAAC
CACCGCTACCAGCGGTGGTTTGTTTGCCGGATCAAGAGCTACCAACTCTTTTTCCGAAGGTAACTGGCTT
CAGCAGAGCGCAGATACCAAATACTGTTCTTCTAGTGTAGCCGTAGTTAGGCCACCACTTCAAGAACTCT
GTAGCACCGCCTACATACCTCGCTCTGCTAATCCTGTTACCAGTGGCTGCTGCCAGTGGCGATAAGTCGT
GTCTTACCGGGTTGGACTCAAGACGATAGTTACCGGATAAGGCGCAGCGGTCGGGCTGAACGGGGGGTTC
GTGCACACAGCCCAGCTTGGAGCGAACGACCTACACCGAACTGAGATACCTACAGCGTGAGCTATGAGAA
AGCGCCACGCTTCCCGAAGGGAGAAAGGCGGACAGGTATCCGGTAAGCGGCAGGGTCGGAACAGGAGAGC
GCACGAGGGAGCTTCCAGGGGGAAACGCCTGGTATCTTTATAGTCCTGTCGGGTTTCGCCACCTCTGACT
TGAGCGTCGATTTTTGTGATGCTCGTCAGGGGGGCGGAGCCTATGGAAAAACGCCAGCAACGCGGCCTTT
TTACGGTTCCTGGCCTTTTGCTGGCCTTTTGCTCACATGTTCTTTCCTGCGTTATCCCCTGATTCTGTGG
ATAACCGTATTACCGCCTTTGAGTGAGCTGATACCGCTCGCCGCAGCCGAACGACCGAGCGCAGCGAGTC
AGTGAGCGAGGAAGCGGAAGAGCGCCCAATACGCAAACCGCCTCTCCCCGCGCGTTGGCCGATTCATTAA
TGCAGCTGGCACGACAGGTTTCCCGACTGGAAAGCGGGCAGTGAGCGCAACGCAATTAATACGCGTACCG
CTAGCCAGGAAGAGTTTGTAGAAACGCAAAAAGGCCATCCGTCAGGATGGCCTTCTGCTTAGTTTGATGC
CTGGCAGTTTATGGCGGGCGTCCTGCCCGCCACCCTCCGGGCCGTTGCTTCACAACGTTCAAATCCGCTC
CCGGCGGATTTGTCCTACTCAGGAGAGCGTTCACCGACAAACAACAGATAAAACGAAAGGCCCAGTCTTC
CGACTGAGCCTTTCGTTTTATTTGATGCCT
