>Addgene plasmid #82307 | pDONR223_MET_WT | depositor partial sequence | sequence record 155678 | Insert sequence
ATGAAGGCCCCCGCTGTGCTTGCACCTGGCATCCTCGTGCTCCTGTTTACCTTGGTGCAGAGGAGCAATG
GGGAGTGTAAAGAGGCACTAGCAAAGTCCGAGATGAATGTGAATATGAAGTATCAGCTTCCCAACTTCAC
CGCGGAAACACCCATCCAGAATGTCATTCTACATGAGCATCACATTTTCCTTGGTGCCACTAACTACATT
TATGTTTTAAATGAGGAAGACCTTCAGAAGGTTGCTGAGTACAAGACTGGGCCTGTGCTGGAACACCCAG
ATTGTTTCCCATGTCAGGACTGCAGCAGCAAAGCCAATTTATCAGGAGGTGTTTGGAAAGATAACATCAA
CATGGCTCTAGTTGTCGACACCTACTATGATGATCAACTCATTAGCTGTGGCAGCGTCAACAGAGGGACC
TGCCAGCGACATGTCTTTCCCCACAATCATACTGCTGACATACAGTCGGAGGTTCACTGCATATTCTCCC
CACAGATAGAAGAGCCCAGCCAGTGTCCTGACTGTGTGGTGAGCGCCCTGGGAGCCAAAGTCCTTTCATC
TGTAAAGGACCGGTTCATCAACTTCTTTGTAGGCAATACCATAAATTCTTCTTATTTCCCAGATCATCCA
TTGCATTCGATATCAGTGAGAAGGCTAAAGGAAACGAAAGATGGTTTTATGTTTTTGACGGACCAGTCCT
ACATTGATGTTTTACCTGAGTTCAGAGATTCTTACCCCATTAAGTATGTCCATGCCTTTGAAAGCAACAA
TTTTATTTACTTCTTGACGGTCCAAAGGGAAACTCTAGATGCTCAGACTTTTCACACAAGAATAATCAGG
TTCTGTTCCATAAACTCTGGATTGCATTCCTACATGGAAATGCCTCTGGAGTGTATTCTCACAGAAAAGA
GAAAAAAGAGATCCACAAAGAAGGAAGTGTTTAATATACTTCAGGCTGCGTATGTCAGCAAGCCTGGGGC
CCAGCTTGCTAGACAAATAGGAGCCAGCCTGAATGATGACATTCTTTTCGGGGTGTTCGCACAAAGCAAG
CCAGATTCTGCCGAACCAATGGATCGATCTGCCATGTGTGCATTCCCTATCAAATATGTCAACGACTTCT
TCAACAAGATCGTCAACAAAAACAATGTGAGATGTCTCCAGCATTTTTACGGACCCAATCATGAGCACTG
CTTTAATAGGACACTTCTGAGAAATTCATCAGGCTGTGAAGCGCGCCGTGATGAATATCGAACAGAGTTT
ACCACAGCTTTGCAGCGCGTTGACTTATTCATGGGTCAATTCAGCGAAGTCCTCTTAACATCTATATCCA
CCTTCATTAAAGGAGACCTCACCATAGCTAATCTTGGGACATCAGAGGGTCGCTTCATGCAGGTTGTGGT
TTCTCGATCAGGACCATCAACCCCTCATGTGAATTTTCTCCTGGACTCCCATCCAGTGTCTCCAGAAGTG
ATTGTGGAGCATACATTAAACCAAAATGGCTACACACTGGTTATCACTGGGAAGAAGATCACGAAGATCC
CATTGAATGGCTTGGGCTGCAGACATTTCCAGTCCTGCAGTCAATGCCTCTCTGCCCCACCCTTTGTTCA
GTGTGGCTGGTGCCACGACAAATGTGTGCGATCGGAGGAATGCCTGAGCGGGACATGGACTCAACAGATC
TGTCTGCCTGCAATCTACAAGGTTTTCCCAAATAGTGCACCCCTTGAAGGAGGGACAAGGCTGACCATAT
GTGGCTGGGACTTTGGATTTCGGAGGAATAATAAATTTGATTTAAAGAAAACTAGAGTTCTCCTTGGAAA
TGAGAGCTGCACCTTGACTTTAAGTGAGAGCACGATGAATACATTGAAATGCACAGTTGGTCCTGCCATG
AATAAGCATTTCAATATGTCCATAATTATTTCAAATGGCCACGGGACAACACAATACAGTACATTCTCCT
ATGTGGATCCTGTAATAACAAGTATTTCGCCGAAATACGGTCCTATGGCTGGTGGCACTTTACTTACTTT
AACTGGAAATTACCTAAACAGTGGGAATTCTAGACACATTTCAATTGGTGGAAAAACATGTACTTTAAAA
AGTGTGTCAAACAGTATTCTTGAATGTTATACCCCAGCCCAAACCATTTCAACTGAGTTTGCTGTTAAAT
TGAAAATTGACTTAGCCAACCGAGAGACAAGCATCTTCAGTTACCGTGAAGATCCCATTGTCTATGAAAT
TCATCCAACCAAATCTTTTATTAGTGGTGGGAGCACAATAACAGGTGTTGGGAAAAACCTGAATTCAGTT
AGTGTCCCGAGAATGGTCATAAATGTGCATGAAGCAGGAAGGAACTTTACAGTGGCATGTCAACATCGCT
CTAATTCAGAGATAATCTGTTGTACCACTCCTTCCCTGCAACAGCTGAATCTGCAACTCCCCCTGAAAAC
CAAAGCCTTTTTCATGTTAGATGGGATCCTTTCCAAATACTTTGATCTCATTTATGTACATAATCCTGTG
TTTAAGCCTTTTGAAAAGCCAGTGATGATCTCAATGGGCAATGAAAATGTACTGGAAATTAAGGGAAATG
ATATTGACCCTGAAGCAGTTAAAGGTGAAGTGTTAAAAGTTGGAAATAAGAGCTGTGAGAATATACACTT
ACATTCTGAAGCCGTTTTATGCACGGTCCCCAATGACCTGCTGAAATTGAACAGCGAGCTAAATATAGAG
TGGAAGCAAGCAATTTCTTCAACCGTCCTTGGAAAAGTAATAGTTCAACCAGATCAGAATTTCACAGGAT
TGATTGCTGGTGTTGTCTCAATATCAACAGCACTGTTATTACTACTTGGGTTTTTCCTGTGGCTGAAAAA
GAGAAAGCAAATTAAAGATCTGGGCAGTGAATTAGTTCGCTACGATGCAAGAGTACACACTCCTCATTTG
GATAGGCTTGTAAGTGCCCGAAGTGTAAGCCCAACTACAGAAATGGTTTCAAATGAATCTGTAGACTACC
GAGCTACTTTTCCAGAAGATCAGTTTCCTAATTCATCTCAGAACGGTTCATGCCGACAAGTGCAGTATCC
TCTGACAGACATGTCCCCCATCCTAACTAGTGGGGACTCTGATATATCCAGTCCATTACTGCAAAATACT
GTCCACATTGACCTCAGTGCTCTAAATCCAGAGCTGGTCCAGGCAGTGCAGCATGTAGTGATTGGGCCCA
GTAGCCTGATTGTGCATTTCAATGAAGTCATAGGAAGAGGGCATTTTGGTTGTGTATATCATGGGACTTT
GTTGGACAATGATGGCAAGAAAATTCACTGTGCTGTGAAATCCTTGAACAGAATCACTGACATAGGAGAA
GTTTCCCAATTTCTGACCGAGGGAATCATCATGAAAGATTTTAGTCATCCCAATGTCCTCTCGCTCCTGG
GAATCTGCCTGCGAAGTGAAGGGTCTCCGCTGGTGGTCCTACCATACATGAAACATGGAGATCTTCGAAA
TTTCATTCGAAATGAGACTCATAATCCAACTGTAAAAGATCTTATTGGCTTTGGTCTTCAAGTAGCCAAA
GGCATGAAATATCTTGCAAGCAAAAAGTTTGTCCACAGAGACTTGGCTGCAAGAAACTGTATGCTGGATG
AAAAATTCACAGTCAAGGTTGCTGATTTTGGTCTTGCCAGAGACATGTATGATAAAGAATACTATAGTGT
ACACAACAAAACAGGTGCAAAGCTGCCAGTGAAGTGGATGGCTTTGGAAAGTCTGCAAACTCAAAAGTTT
ACCACCAAGTCAGATGTGTGGTCCTTTGGCGTGCTCCTCTGGGAGCTGATGACAAGAGGAGCCCCACCTT
ATCCTGACGTAAACACCTTTGATATAACTGTTTACTTGTTGCAAGGGAGAAGACTCCTACAACCCGAATA
CTGCCCAGACCCCTTATATGAAGTAATGCTAAAATGCTGGCACCCTAAAGCCGAAATGCGCCCATCCTTT
TCTGAACTGGTGTCCCGGATATCAGCGATCTTCTCTACTTTCATTGGGGAGCACTATGTCCATGTGAACG
CTACTTATGTGAACGTAAAATGTGTCGCTCCGTATCCTTCTCTGTTGTCATCAGAAGATAACGCTGATGA
TGAGGTGGACACACGACCAGCCTCCTTCTGGGAGACATCA
